>Addgene plasmid #69294 | pYPQ142 | depositor full sequence | sequence record 123902 | Full Sequence
CTAGATAACGCAGGATCCCCAAGTGGTGGCTATCGAGACCGGCGCCGCTACAGGGCGCGTCCCATTCGCC
ATTCAGGCTGCGCAACTGTTGGGAAGGGCGATCGGTGCGGGCCTCTTCGCTATTACGCCAGCTGGCGAAA
GGGGGATGTGCTGCAAGGCGATTAAGTTGGGTAACGCCAGGGTTTTCCCAGTCACGACGTTGTAAAACGA
CGGCCAGTGAGCGCGCGTAATACGACTCACTATAGGGCGAATTGGGTACCGGGCCCCCCCTCGAGGTCCT
CCAGCTTTTGTTCCCTTTAGTGAGGGTTAATTGCGCGCTTGGCGTAATCATGGTCATAGCTGTTTCCTGT
GTGAAATTGTTATCCGCTCACAATTCCACACAACATACGAGCCGGAAGCATAAAGTGTAAAGCCTGGGGT
GCCTAATGAGTGAGCTAACTCACATTAATTGCGTTGCGCTCACTGCCCGCTTTCCACCGGTGGTCTCTGG
ACACTAGTAAGGGCGAATTCGACCCAGCTTTCTTGTACAAAGTTGGCATTATAAAAAATAATTGCTCATC
AATTTGTTGCAACGAACAGGTCACTATCAGTCAAAATAAAATCATTATTTGCCATCCAGCTGATATCCCC
TATAGTGAGTCGTATTACATGGTCATAGCATCCCCTATAGTGAGTCGTATTACATGGTCATAGCTGTTTC
CTGGCAGCTCTGGCCCGTGTCTCAAAATCTCTGATGTTACATTGCACAAGATAAAAATATATCATCATGC
CTCCTCTGGACCAGCCAGGACAGAAATGCCTCGACTTCGCTGCTACCCAAGGTTGCCGGGTGACGCACAC
CGTGGAAACGGATGAAGGCACGAACCCAGTGGACATAAGCCTGTTCGGTTCGTAAGCTGTAATGCAAGTA
GCGTATGCGCTCACGCAACTGGTCCAGAACCTTGACCGAACGCAGCGGTGGTAACGGCGCAGTGGCGGTT
TTCATGGCTTGTTATGACTGTTTTTTTGGGGTACAGTCTATGCCTCGGGCATCCAAGCAGCAAGCGCGTT
ACGCCGTGGGTCGATGTTTGATGTTATGGAGCAGCAACGATGTTACGCAGCAGGGCAGTCGCCCTAAAAC
AAAGTTAAACATCATGAGGGAAGCGGTGATCGCCGAAGTATCGACTCAACTATCAGAGGTAGTTGGCGTC
ATCGAGCGCCATCTCGAACCGACGTTGCTGGCCGTACATTTGTACGGCTCCGCAGTGGATGGCGGCCTGA
AGCCACACAGTGATATTGATTTGCTGGTTACGGTGACCGTAAGGCTTGATGAAACAACGCGGCGAGCTTT
GATCAACGACCTTTTGGAAACTTCGGCTTCCCCTGGAGAGAGCGAGATTCTCCGCGCTGTAGAAGTCACC
ATTGTTGTGCACGACGACATCATTCCGTGGCGTTATCCAGCTAAGCGCGAACTGCAATTTGGAGAATGGC
AGCGCAATGACATTCTTGCAGGTATCTTCGAGCCAGCCACGATCGACATTGATCTGGCTATCTTGCTGAC
AAAAGCAAGAGAACATAGCGTTGCCTTGGTAGGTCCAGCGGCGGAGGAACTCTTTGATCCGGTTCCTGAA
CAGGATCTATTTGAGGCGCTAAATGAAACCTTAACGCTATGGAACTCGCCGCCCGACTGGGCTGGCGATG
AGCGAAATGTAGTGCTTACGTTGTCCCGCATTTGGTACAGCGCAGTAACCGGCAAAATCGCGCCGAAGGA
TGTCGCTGCCGACTGGGCAATGGAGCGCCTGCCGGCCCAGTATCAGCCCGTCATACTTGAAGCTAGACAG
GCTTATCTTGGACAAGAAGAAGATCGCTTGGCCTCGCGCGCAGATCAGTTGGAAGAATTTGTCCACTACG
TGAAAGGCGAGATCACCAAGGTAGTCGGCAAATAACCCTCGAGCCACCCATGACCAAAATCCCTTAACGT
GAGTTACGCGTCGTTCCACTGAGCGTCAGACCCCGTAGAAAAGATCAAAGGATCTTCTTGAGATCCTTTT
TTTCTGCGCGTAATCTGCTGCTTGCAAACAAAAAAACCACCGCTACCAGCGGTGGTTTGTTTGCCGGATC
AAGAGCTACCAACTCTTTTTCCGAAGGTAACTGGCTTCAGCAGAGCGCAGATACCAAATACTGTTCTTCT
AGTGTAGCCGTAGTTAGGCCACCACTTCAAGAACTCTGTAGCACCGCCTACATACCTCGCTCTGCTAATC
CTGTTACCAGTGGCTGCTGCCAGTGGCGATAAGTCGTGTCTTACCGGGTTGGACTCAAGACGATAGTTAC
CGGATAAGGCGCAGCGGTCGGGCTGAACGGGGGGTTCGTGCACACAGCCCAGCTTGGAGCGAACGACCTA
CACCGAACTGAGATACCTACAGCGTGAGCTATGAGAAAGCGCCACGCTTCCCGAAGGGAGAAAGGCGGAC
AGGTATCCGGTAAGCGGCAGGGTCGGAACAGGAGAGCGCACGAGGGAGCTTCCAGGGGGAAACGCCTGGT
ATCTTTATAGTCCTGTCGGGTTTCGCCACCTCTGACTTGAGCGTCGATTTTTGTGATGCTCGTCAGGGGG
GCGGAGCCTATGGAAAAACGCCAGCAACGCGGCCTTTTTACGGTTCCTGGCCTTTTGCTGGCCTTTTGCT
CACATGTTCTTTCCTGCGTTATCCCCTGATTCTGTGGATAACCGTATTACCGCCTTTGAGTGAGCTGATA
CCGCTCGCCGCAGCCGAACGACCGAGCGCAGCGAGTCAGTGAGCGAGGAAGCGGAAGAGCGCCCAATACG
CAAACCGCCTCTCCCCGCGCGTTGGCCGATTCATTAATGCAGCTGGCACGACAGGTTTCCCGACTGGAAA
GCGGGCAGTGAGCGCAACGCAATTAATACGCGTACCGCTCGCCAGGAAGAGTTTGTAGAAACGCAAAAAG
GCCATCCGTCAGGATGGCCTTCTGCTTAGTTTGATGCCTGGCAGTTTATGGCGGGCGTCCTGCCCGCCAC
CCTCCGGGCCGTTGCTTCACAACGTTCAAATCCGCTCCCGGCGGATTTGTCCTACTCAGGAGAGCGTTCA
CCGACAAACAACAGATAAAACGAAAGGCCCAGTCTTCCGACTGAGCCTTTCGTTTTATTTGATGCCTGGC
AGTTCCCTACTCTCGCGTTAACGCTTGCATGGATGTTTTCCCAGTCACGACGTTGTAAAACGACGGCCAG
TCTTAAGCTCGGGCCCAAATAATGATTTTATTTTGACTGATAGTGACCTGTTCGTTGCAACAAATTGATG
AGCAATGCTTTTTTATAATGCCAACTTTGTATACAAAAGTTGCCCCATGGCGTTCCCT
Features (pLannotate 1.2.2; 20 found; start..end, strand, type, name):
     42..60      -  rep_origin     f1 ori (fragment): f1 bacteriophage origin of replication; arrow indicates direction of (+) strand synthesis
     65..220     -  CDS            lacZα (fragment): LacZα fragment of β-galactosidase; lacZ fragment
    228..246     +  promoter       T7 promoter: promoter for bacteriophage T7 RNA polymerase
    255..278     -  misc_feature   MCS (fragment): pBluescript multiple cloning site
    294..312     -  promoter       T3 promoter: promoter for bacteriophage T3 RNA polymerase
    357..373     -  protein_bind   lac operator: The lac repressor binds to the lac operator to inhibit transcription in E. coli. This inhibition can be relieved by adding lactose or isopropyl-β-D-thiogalactopyranoside (IPTG). lac repressor encoded by lacI
    381..411     -  promoter       lac promoter: promoter for the E. coli lac operon
    426..447     -  protein_bind   CAP binding site: CAP binding activates transcription in the presence of cAMP. E. coli catabolite activator protein
    512..611     -  protein_bind   attL2: mutant version of attL; recombination site for the Gateway® LR reaction LR Clonase™
    629..647     -  promoter       T7 promoter: promoter for bacteriophage T7 RNA polymerase
    664..682     -  promoter       T7 promoter: promoter for bacteriophage T7 RNA polymerase
    872..895     +  promoter       Pc promoter (fragment): intI1 (promoter lies within the coding sequence); class 1 integron promoter
   1071..1127    +  CDS            GmR (fragment): gentamycin acetyltransferase; aacC1; confers resistance to gentamycin
   1134..1925    +  CDS            SmR: aminoglycoside adenylyltransferase (Murphy, 1985); aadA; confers resistance to spectinomycin and streptomycin
   2018..2606    +  rep_origin     ori: high-copy-number ColE1/pMB1/pBR322/pUC origin of replication
   2789..2881    +  CDS            lacI (fragment): lac repressor; lacI; The lac repressor binds to the lac operator to inhibit transcription in E. coli. This inhibition can be relieved by adding lactose or isopropyl-β-D-thiogalactopyranoside (IPTG).
   2936..2963    -  terminator     rrnB T2 terminator: transcription terminator T2 from the E. coli rrnB gene
   3095..3138    +  terminator     rrnB T1 terminator: Escherichia coli rrnB; transcription terminator T1 from the E. coli rrnB gene
   3185..3221    -  CDS            lacZα (fragment): LacZα fragment of β-galactosidase; lacZ fragment
   3237..3332    +  protein_bind   attL5: mutant version of attL; recombination site for the Gateway® LR reaction LR Clonase™
