[The description below was written by a language model from this plasmid's Addgene catalogue record and pLannotate feature annotations shown in this document.]
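Description:
pYPQ142 is an empty recipient plasmid from a plant CRISPR/Cas9 multiplexing toolkit, built on the pYPQ104 backbone. It serves two roles at once, as a Golden Gate acceptor into which two guide RNA expression cassettes are assembled and as a Gateway entry clone that passes the assembled array on to a destination vector. It is a small (about 3.3 kb), high-copy plasmid maintained in E. coli through a ColE1/pUC-type origin. Selection is with spectinomycin, through an aadA (SmR) aminoglycoside adenylyltransferase gene. That gene lies downstream of a fragment of the class 1 integron Pc promoter and a short remnant of a gentamicin resistance gene.

The functional core is the region bracketed by attL5 and attL2 Gateway recombination sites. These allow an LR reaction to transfer whatever lies between them, and this non-standard attL pairing is typical of multisite Gateway schemes in which several entry clones are combined in one destination vector. Between the att sites the annotation shows a pBluescript-derived lacZα segment with its lac promoter, lac operator and CAP binding site, along with T7 and T3 promoters and a fragment of a multiple cloning site. This arrangement is consistent with a placeholder that Golden Gate assembly would replace, which could permit blue/white screening, although the record does not say so and does not annotate the type IIS restriction sites. rrnB T1 and T2 terminators sit upstream of attL5, outside the cassette, and insulate it from backbone transcription. No gRNA scaffold, gRNA promoter or Cas9 is present, since those parts come from other modules of the system.
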