Addgene plasmid #69294: pYPQ142
Purpose: (Empty Backbone) Golden Gate recipient and Gateway entry vector; assembly of 2 gRNAs
Depositing lab: Yiping Qi. Depositing organization: East Carolina University. Publication: A CRISPR/Cas9 toolbox for multiplexed plant genome editing and transcriptional regulation. Lowder LG, Paul JW, Baltes NJ, Voytas DF, Zhang Y, Zhang D, Tang X, Zheng X, Hsieh TF, Qi Y. Plant Physiol. 2015 Aug 21. pii: pp.00636.2015. 10.1104/pp.15.00636 PubMed 26297141.
Backbone
  Vector backbone: pYPQ104
  Vector type: CRISPR
Growth in bacteria
  Bacterial resistance: Spectinomycin, 50 μg/mL
  Growth temperature: 37°C
  Growth strain: DH5alpha
  Copy number: High Copy
Gene/Insert
  Gene/Insert name: None
Terms and licenses: Academic/Nonprofit Terms; Industry Terms: Not Available to Industry
How to cite: pYPQ142 was a gift from Yiping Qi (Addgene plasmid # 69294 ; http://n2t.net/addgene:69294 ; RRID:Addgene_69294)
