>Addgene plasmid #69294 | pYPQ142 | addgene partial sequence | sequence record 123898 | Spect-F 5'-cagcccgtcatacttgaagc-3'
GAAGAAGATCGCTTGGCCTCGCGCGCAGATCAGTTGGAAGAATTTGTCCACTACGTGAAAGGCGAGATCA
CCAAGGTAGTCGGCAAATAACCCTCGAGCCACCCATGACCAAAATCCCTTAACGTGAGTTACGCGTCGTT
CCACTGAGCGTCAGACCCCGTAGAAAAGATCAAAGGATCTTCTTGAGATCCTTTTTTTCTGCGCGTAATC
TGCTGCTTGCAAACAAAAAAACCACCGCTACCAGCGGTGGTTTGTTTGCCGGATCAAGAGCTACCAACTC
TTTTTCCGAAGGTAACTGGCTTCAGCAGAGCGCAGATACCAAATACTGTTCTTCTAGTGTAGCCGTAGTT
AGGCCACCACTTCAAGAACTCTGTAGCACCGCCTACATACCTCGCTCTGCTAATCCTGTTACCAGTGGCT
GCTGCCAGTGGCGATAAGTCGTGTCTTACCGGGTTGGACTCAAGACGATAGTTACCGGATAAGGCGCAGC
GGTCGGGCTGAACGGGGGGTTCGTGCACACAGCCCAGCTTGGAGCGAACGACCTACACCGAACTGAGATA
CCTACAGCGTGAGCTATGAGAAAGCGCCACGCTTCCCGAAGGGAGAAAGGCGGACAGGTATCCGGTAAGC
GGCAGGGTCGGAACAGGAGAGCGCACGAGGGAGCTTCCAGGGGGAAACGCCTGGTATCTTTATAGTCCTG
TCGGGTTTCGCCACCTCTGACTTGAGCGTCGATTTTTGTGATGCTCGTCAGGGGGGCGGAGCCTATGGAA
AAACGCCAGCAACGCGGCCTTTTTACGGTTCCTGGCCTTTTGCTGGCCTTTTGCTCACATGTTCTTTCCT
GCGTTATCCCCTGATTCTGTGGATAACCGTATTACCGCCTTTGAGTGAGCTGATACCGCTCGCCGCAGCC
GAACGACCGAGCGCAGCGAGTCAGTGAGCGAGGAAGCGGAAGAGCGCCCAATACGCAAACCGCCTCTCCC
CGCGCGTTGGCCGATTCATTAATGCAGCTGGCACGACAGGTTTCCCGACTGGAAAGCGGGCA
