>Addgene plasmid #69294 | pYPQ142 | addgene partial sequence | sequence record 125197 | pRMC2 SEQF 5'-ATTCAGGCTGCGCAAC-3'
GGGCCTCTTCGCTATTACGCCAGCTGGCGAAAGGGGGATGTGCTGCAAGGCGATTAAGTTGGGTAACGCC
AGGGTTTTCCCAGTCACGACGTTGTAAAACGACGGCCAGTGAGCGCGCGTAATACGACTCACTATAGGGC
GAATTGGGTACCGGGCCCCCCCTCGAGGTCCTCCAGCTTTTGTTCCCTTTAGTGAGGGTTAATTGCGCGC
TTGGCGTAATCATGGTCATAGCTGTTTCCTGTGTGAAATTGTTATCCGCTCACAATTCCACACAACATAC
GAGCCGGAAGCATAAAGTGTAAAGCCTGGGGTGCCTAATGAGTGAGCTAACTCACATTAATTGCGTTGCG
CTCACTGCCCGCTTTCCACCGGTGGTCTCTGGACACTAGTAAGGGCGAATTCGACCCAGCTTTCTTGTAC
AAAGTTGGCATTATAAAAAATAATTGCTCATCAATTTGTTGCAACGAACAGGTCACTATCAGTCAAAATA
AAATCATTATTTGCCATCCAGCTGATATCCCCTATAGTGAGTCGTATTACATGGTCATAGCATCCCCTAT
AGTGAGTCGTATTACATGGTCATAGCTGTTTCCTGGCAGCTCTGGCCCGTGTCTCAAAATCTCTGATGTT
ACATTGCACAAGATAAAAATATATCATCATGCCTCCTCTGGACCAGCCAGGACAGAAATGCCTCGACTTC
GCTGCTACCCAAGGTTGCCGGGTGACGCACACCGTGGAAACGGATGAAGGCACGAACCCAGTGGACATAA
GCCTGTTCGGTTCGTAAGCTGTAATGCAAGTAGCGTATGCGCTCACGCAACTGGTCCAGAA
